Addgene plasmid #235251: Setd1a gRNA#2
Purpose: Cas9-mediated knockout of Setd1a in mammalian cells
Depositing lab: Takeshi Imai. Depositing organization: Kyushu University. Publication: Dendritic compartment-specific spine formation in layer 5 neurons underlies cortical circuit maturation during adolescence. Egashira R, Ke MT, Nakagawa-Tamagawa N, Fujimoto S, Inagaki S, Takagi T, Miyakawa T, Tagawa Y, Imai T. Sci Adv. 2026 Jan 16;12(3):eadw8458. doi: 10.1126/sciadv.adw8458. Epub 2026 Jan 14. PubMed 41533795.
Backbone
  Vector backbone: gRNA backbone
  Backbone size w/o insert (bp): 2794
  Total vector size (bp): 2813
  Vector type: Mammalian Expression, CRISPR
Growth in bacteria
  Bacterial resistance: Ampicillin, 100 μg/mL
  Growth temperature: 37°C
  Growth strain: DH5alpha
  Copy number: High Copy
Gene/Insert
  Gene/Insert name: Setd1a
  gRNA/shRNA sequence: AAGTCGATCCATAAGTTCC
  Species: M. musculus (mouse)
  Entrez Gene: Setd1a (a.k.a. KMT2F, Nsccn1, mKIAA0339, mNSC1)
  Cloning method: Gibson Cloning
  Sequencing primers: 5′ TTCCCATGATTCCTTCATAT
Terms and licenses: Academic/Nonprofit Terms; Industry Terms: Not Available to Industry
How to cite: Setd1a gRNA#2 was a gift from Takeshi Imai (Addgene plasmid # 235251 ; http://n2t.net/addgene:235251 ; RRID:Addgene_235251)
