[The description below was written by a language model from this plasmid's Addgene catalogue record and pLannotate feature annotations shown in this document.]
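Description:
Setd1a gRNA#2 is a small (about 2.8 kb) mammalian CRISPR guide RNA expression plasmid built on a minimal "gRNA backbone". It carries a single guide targeting mouse Setd1a (also known as KMT2F), which was introduced by Gibson cloning. The payload is a compact RNA polymerase III cassette. A human U6 promoter drives transcription of the target-specific spacer, which sits in the short gap between the promoter and the guide RNA scaffold for the Streptococcus pyogenes CRISPR/Cas9 system. The resulting transcript is a complete single guide RNA able to direct SpCas9 to the Setd1a locus.

The plasmid does not encode Cas9, and the feature table shows no mammalian selection marker or fluorescent reporter. The nuclease must therefore come from a separate construct or from a Cas9-expressing cell or animal. For propagation in E. coli the plasmid relies on a high-copy ColE1/pUC-type origin and a β-lactamase gene with its own promoter, which confers ampicillin resistance. The other annotated elements appear to be leftovers from the cloning vectors used to derive the backbone, with no evident role in guide expression. They include an attB2 fragment, short lacI and RSF origin fragments, a pUC multiple cloning site, and the lac promoter, operator and CAP binding site.

The stated purpose is Cas9-mediated knockout of Setd1a in mammalian cells. The "#2" in the name suggests it is one of several guides made against the same gene, though the record does not describe the others. The associated publication concerns dendritic spine formation in cortical layer 5 neurons during adolescence, but the record does not state the delivery method.
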