Features (pLannotate 1.2.2; 13 found; start..end, strand, type, name):
     72..312     +  promoter       U6 promoter: RNA polymerase III promoter for human U6 snRNA
    341..416     +  misc_RNA       gRNA scaffold: guide RNA scaffold for the Streptococcus pyogenes CRISPR/Cas9 system
    428..449     -  protein_bind   attB2 (fragment): mutant version of attB; recombination site for the Gateway® BP reaction BP Clonase™
    463..517     -  CDS            lacI (fragment): lac repressor; lacI; The lac repressor binds to the lac operator to inhibit transcription in E. coli. This inhibition can be relieved by adding lactose or isopropyl-β-D-thiogalactopyranoside (IPTG).
    519..652     -  rep_origin     RSF ori (fragment): Plasmids containing the RSF 1030 origin of replication can be propagated in E. coli cells that contain additional plasmids with compatible origins.
    658..714     +  misc_feature   MCS: pUC18/19 multiple cloning site
    751..767     -  protein_bind   lac operator: The lac repressor binds to the lac operator to inhibit transcription in E. coli. This inhibition can be relieved by adding lactose or isopropyl-β-D-thiogalactopyranoside (IPTG). lac repressor encoded by lacI
    775..805     -  promoter       lac promoter: promoter for the E. coli lac operon
    820..841     -  protein_bind   CAP binding site: CAP binding activates transcription in the presence of cAMP. E. coli catabolite activator protein
    854..946     -  CDS            lacI (fragment): lac repressor; lacI; The lac repressor binds to the lac operator to inhibit transcription in E. coli. This inhibition can be relieved by adding lactose or isopropyl-β-D-thiogalactopyranoside (IPTG).
   1129..1717    -  rep_origin     ori: high-copy-number ColE1/pMB1/pBR322/pUC origin of replication
   1888..2748    -  CDS            AmpR: β-lactamase; bla; confers resistance to ampicillin, carbenicillin, and related antibiotics
   2749..41      -  promoter       AmpR promoter (across the origin): bla
>Addgene plasmid #235251 | Setd1a gRNA#2 | addgene full sequence | sequence record 474736 | Addgene NGS Result
TTTGAATGTATTTAGAAAAATAAACAAATAGGGGTTCCGCGCACATTTCCCCGAAAAGTGCCACCTGACG
TGAGGGCCTATTTCCCATGATTCCTTCATATTTGCATATACGATACAAGGCTGTTAGAGAGATAATTAGA
ATTAATTTGACTGTAAACACAAAGATATTAGTACAAAATACGTGACGTAGAAAGTAATAATTTCTTGGGT
AGTTTGCAGTTTTAAAATTATGTTTTAAAATGGACTATCATATGCTTACCGTAACTTGAAAGTATTTCGA
TTTCTTGGCTTTATATATCTTGTGGAAAGGACGAAACACCGAAGTCGATCCATAAGTTCCGTTTTAGAGC
TAGAAATAGCAAGTTAAAATAAGGCTAGTCCGTTATCAACTTGAAAAAGTGGCACCGAGTCGGTGCTTTT
TTTCTAGACCCAGCTTTCTTGTACAAAGTTGGCATTAGATCCGCTGCATTAATGAATCGGCCAACGCGCG
GGGAGAGGCGGTTTGCGTATTGGGCGCTCTTCCGCTTCCTCGCTCACTGACTCGCTGCGCTCGGTCGTTC
GGCTGCGGCGAGCGGTATCAGCTCACTCAAAGGCGGTAATACGGTTATCCACAGAATCAGGGGATAACGC
AGGAAAGAACATGTGAGCAAAAGGCCAGAATTCGAGCTCGGTACCCGGGGATCCTCTAGAGTCGACCTGC
AGGCATGCAAGCTTGGCGTAATCATGGTCATAGCTGTTTCCTGTGTGAAATTGTTATCCGCTCACAATTC
CACACAACATACGAGCCGGAAGCATAAAGTGTAAAGCCTGGGGTGCCTAATGAGTGAGCTAACTCACATT
AATTGCGTTGCGCTCACTGCCCGCTTTCCAGTCGGGAAACCTGTCGTGCCAGCTGCATTAATGAATCGGC
CAACGCGCGGGGAGAGGCGGTTTGCGTATTGGGCGCTCTTCCGCTTCCTCGCTCACTGACTCGCTGCGCT
CGGTCGTTCGGCTGCGGCGAGCGGTATCAGCTCACTCAAAGGCGGTAATACGGTTATCCACAGAATCAGG
GGATAACGCAGGAAAGAACATGTGAGCAAAAGGCCAGCAAAAGGCCAGGAACCGTAAAAAGGCCGCGTTG
CTGGCGTTTTTCCATAGGCTCCGCCCCCCTGACGAGCATCACAAAAATCGACGCTCAAGTCAGAGGTGGC
GAAACCCGACAGGACTATAAAGATACCAGGCGTTTCCCCCTGGAAGCTCCCTCGTGCGCTCTCCTGTTCC
GACCCTGCCGCTTACCGGATACCTGTCCGCCTTTCTCCCTTCGGGAAGCGTGGCGCTTTCTCATAGCTCA
CGCTGTAGGTATCTCAGTTCGGTGTAGGTCGTTCGCTCCAAGCTGGGCTGTGTGCACGAACCCCCCGTTC
AGCCCGACCGCTGCGCCTTATCCGGTAACTATCGTCTTGAGTCCAACCCGGTAAGACACGACTTATCGCC
ACTGGCAGCAGCCACTGGTAACAGGATTAGCAGAGCGAGGTATGTAGGCGGTGCTACAGAGTTCTTGAAG
TGGTGGCCTAACTACGGCTACACTAGAAGAACAGTATTTGGTATCTGCGCTCTGCTGAAGCCAGTTACCT
TCGGAAAAAGAGTTGGTAGCTCTTGATCCGGCAAACAAACCACCGCTGGTAGCGGTGGTTTTTTTGTTTG
CAAGCAGCAGATTACGCGCAGAAAAAAAGGATCTCAAGAAGATCCTTTGATCTTTTCTACGGGGTCTGAC
GCTCAGTGGAACGAAAACTCACGTTAAGGGATTTTGGTCATGAGATTATCAAAAAGGATCTTCACCTAGA
TCCTTTTAAATTAAAAATGAAGTTTTAAATCAATCTAAAGTATATATGAGTAAACTTGGTCTGACAGTTA
CCAATGCTTAATCAGTGAGGCACCTATCTCAGCGATCTGTCTATTTCGTTCATCCATAGTTGCCTGACTC
CCCGTCGTGTAGATAACTACGATACGGGAGGGCTTACCATCTGGCCCCAGTGCTGCAATGATACCGCGAG
ACCCACGCTCACCGGCTCCAGATTTATCAGCAATAAACCAGCCAGCCGGAAGGGCCGAGCGCAGAAGTGG
TCCTGCAACTTTATCCGCCTCCATCCAGTCTATTAATTGTTGCCGGGAAGCTAGAGTAAGTAGTTCGCCA
GTTAATAGTTTGCGCAACGTTGTTGCCATTGCTACAGGCATCGTGGTGTCACGCTCGTCGTTTGGTATGG
CTTCATTCAGCTCCGGTTCCCAACGATCAAGGCGAGTTACATGATCCCCCATGTTGTGCAAAAAAGCGGT
TAGCTCCTTCGGTCCTCCGATCGTTGTCAGAAGTAAGTTGGCCGCAGTGTTATCACTCATGGTTATGGCA
GCACTGCATAATTCTCTTACTGTCATGCCATCCGTAAGATGCTTTTCTGTGACTGGTGAGTACTCAACCA
AGTCATTCTGAGAATAGTGTATGCGGCGACCGAGTTGCTCTTGCCCGGCGTCAATACGGGATAATACCGC
GCCACATAGCAGAACTTTAAAAGTGCTCATCATTGGAAAACGTTCTTCGGGGCGAAAACTCTCAAGGATC
TTACCGCTGTTGAGATCCAGTTCGATGTAACCCACTCGTGCACCCAACTGATCTTCAGCATCTTTTACTT
TCACCAGCGTTTCTGGGTGAGCAAAAACAGGAAGGCAAAATGCCGCAAAAAAGGGAATAAGGGCGACACG
GAAATGTTGAATACTCATACTCTTCCTTTTTCAATATTATTGAAGCATTTATCAGGGTTATTGTCTCATG
AGCGGATACATA
